Addgene plasmid #64203: mcherry Gamma 9 ---pcDNA3.1
Purpose: G protein Gamma cone(9) subunit tagged with mcherry on the N terminus
Depositing lab: Narasimhan Gautam. Depositing organization: Washington University in Saint Louis. Publication: Optically triggering spatiotemporally confined GPCR activity in a cell and programming neurite initiation and extension. Karunarathne WK, Giri L, Kalyanaraman V, Gautam N. Proc Natl Acad Sci U S A. 2013 Apr 23;110(17):E1565-74. doi: 10.1073/pnas.1220697110. Epub 2013 Mar 11. PubMed 23479634.
Backbone
  Vector backbone: pcDNA3.1
  Backbone manufacturer: Invitrogen
  Backbone size w/o insert (bp): 5428
  Total vector size (bp): 6358
  Vector type: Mammalian Expression
  Selectable markers: Neomycin (select with G418)
Growth in bacteria
  Bacterial resistance: Ampicillin, 100 μg/mL
  Growth temperature: 37°C
  Growth strain: Top10
  Copy number: High Copy
Gene/Insert
  Gene/Insert name: G protein Gamma 9 (alt name: Gng9)
  Species: H. sapiens (human)
  Insert size (bp): 219
  GenBank ID: NM_174328.2
  Entrez Gene: GNGT2 (a.k.a. G-GAMMA-8, G-GAMMA-C, GNG9, GNGT8, HG3I)
  Promoter: CMV
  Tag / fusion protein: mcherry (N terminal on insert); 6xHis (N terminal on backbone)
  Cloning method: Restriction Enzyme; 5′ cloning site HindIII (not destroyed); 3′ cloning site EcoR1 (not destroyed)
  Sequencing primers: 5′ T7; 3′ BGH reverse
Terms and licenses: Academic/Nonprofit Terms; Industry Terms: Not Available to Industry
Depositor comments: mCherry was cloned into the HindIII- KpnI sites of pcDNA3.1 and Gamma cone was cloned into the KpnI--EcoR1 sites of pcDNA3.1. Gamma has a His-tag on its N terminus.
How to cite: mcherry Gamma 9 ---pcDNA3.1 was a gift from Narasimhan Gautam (Addgene plasmid # 64203 ; http://n2t.net/addgene:64203 ; RRID:Addgene_64203)
