[The description below was written by a language model from this plasmid's Addgene catalogue record.]
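Description:
mcherry Gamma 9 ---pcDNA3.1 is a mammalian expression plasmid built on the Invitrogen pcDNA3.1 backbone, with a total recorded size of about 6.4 kb. It is maintained as a high-copy plasmid in E. coli under ampicillin selection. It also carries the backbone's neomycin resistance marker, so G418 can be used to select stably transfected mammalian cells. No feature table accompanies the record, so other backbone elements are not itemised. The listed sequencing primers (T7 forward and BGH reverse) fit the standard pcDNA3.1 layout, in which the cloning site lies between a T7 priming site and the BGH polyadenylation region.

The payload is the human G protein gamma cone subunit (gamma 9, Entrez gene GNGT2), a 219 bp insert expressed from the CMV promoter as a fusion with mCherry at its N terminus. According to the depositor's comments, mCherry was placed between the HindIII and KpnI sites and the gamma subunit between KpnI and EcoRI. The gamma subunit carries a 6xHis tag at its own N terminus, which would put the His tag between the fluorescent protein and gamma 9. N-terminal tagging leaves the gamma subunit's C terminus free, which is where G protein gamma subunits are normally lipid-modified for membrane attachment.

The construct gives red fluorescent labelling of the gamma 9 subunit for live-cell imaging. The associated publication concerns optically triggered, spatially confined GPCR activity in single cells, which suggests the fusion serves as a visual readout of G protein subunit localisation or movement upon receptor activation, although the record does not spell out the assay.
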