>Addgene plasmid #64203 | mcherry Gamma 9 ---pcDNA3.1 | depositor partial sequence | sequence record 107584 | Antisense sequence covering human gamma cone and part of mcherry
ACNCNANNNGTGNNGNCNNCNAGCGTGAGCGATAGCGGGTTTAACGGGCCCTCTAGACTCGAGCGGCCGC
CACTGTGCTGGATATCTGCAGAATTCTCAGCTTATTATACAACCGCCTTTTTCCTTGAAGGGATTCTTGT
CCTCAGGGATGCCTTTGAGAAAAGGATCGTTTCCTGCTTGGGCCTCCACGTACTCCTTGATTTCCTTTCC
CGCTTTGGAAATCGGAATTCTTGTGTTTTTCACTTCTTTCTTCAGCTGCTCCACCTCCATCTTCAACAGG
TCCTTCTCGCTGAGATCCTGGGCGTGATGGTGATGGTGATGCATGGTACCCTTGTACAGCTCGTCCATGC
CGCCGGTGGAGTGGCGGCCCTCGGCGCGTTCGTACTGTTCCACGATGGTGTAGTCCTCGTTGTGGGAGGT
GATGTCCAACTTGATGTTGACGTTGTAGGCGCCGGGCAGCTGCACGGGCTTCTTGGCCTTGTAGGTGGTC
TTGACCTCAGCGTCGTAGTGGCCGCCGTCCTTCAGCTTCAGCCTCTGCTTGATCTCGCCCTTCAGGGCGC
CGTCCTCGGGGTACATCCGCTCGGAGGAGGCCTCCCAGCCCATGGTCTTCTTCTGCATTACGGGGCCGTC
GGAGGGGAAGTTGGTGCCGCGCAGCTTCACCTTGTAGATGAACTCGCCGTCCTGCAGGGAGGAGTCCTGG
GTCACGGTCACCACGCCGCCGTCCTCGAAGTTCATCACGCGCTCCCACTTGAAGCCCTCGGGGAAGGACA
GCTTCAAGTAGTCGGGGATGTCGGCGGGGTGCTTCACGTAGGCCTTGGAGCCGTACATGAACTGAGGGGA
CAGGATGTCCCAGGCGAAGGGCAGGGGCCACCCTTGGTCACCTTCAGCTTGGCGGTCTGGGTGCCCTCGT
AGGGGCGGCCCTCGCCCTCGCCCTCGATCTCGACTCGTGGCCGTTCACGGAGCCCTCCATGTGCACTTGA
GCGCATGACTCCTGATGATGGCCATGTATCCTCCTCGCCTNCTCACATANCTAGTTTAACGCTAGCAGCT
GGGTCTCCTATAGTGAGTCGATTATTTCGATAGCAGTAGCANGGGNNTCTAGTAGCNGAGAGCTNTGCTA
TNNGACTCNCGTACNCTACGCATTNCGTCATGGGCGNATNTACGNNNTNGANNCNTGATTTGNGNCAACN
NNNNNGCCNANGGGNNANTTGNNANNNNNNNAACNNNTCNNNNNNTNCACNNNNNNANNNNATANNNNNN
CNCCNGNNAN
