>Addgene plasmid #64203 | mcherry Gamma 9 ---pcDNA3.1 | addgene partial sequence | sequence record 109359 | CMV-F 5'-CGCAAATGGGCGGTAGGCGTG-3'
CTAGAGAACCCACTGCTTACTGGCTTATCGAAATTAATACGACTCACTATAGGGAGACCCAAGCTGGCTA
GCGTTTAAACTTAAGCTTATGGTGAGCAAGGGCGAGGAGGATAACATGGCCATCATCAAGGAGTTCATGC
GCTTCAAGGTGCACATGGAGGGCTCCGTGAACGGCCACGAGTTCGAGATCGAGGGCGAGGGCGAGGGCCG
CCCCTACGAGGGCACCCAGACCGCCAAGCTGAAGGTGACCAAGGGTGGCCCCCTGCCCTTCGCCTGGGAC
ATCCTGTCCCCTCAGTTCATGTACGGCTCCAAGGCCTACGTGAAGCACCCCGCCGACATCCCCGACTACT
TGAAGCTGTCCTTCCCCGAGGGCTTCAAGTGGGAGCGCGTGATGAACTTCGAGGACGGCGGCGTGGTGAC
CGTGACCCAGGACTCCTCCCTGCAGGACGGCGAGTTCATCTACAAGGTGAAGCTGCGCGGCACCAACTTC
CCCTCCGACGGCCCCGTAATGCAGAAGAAGACCATGGGCTGGGAGGCCTCCTCCGAGCGGATGTACCCCG
AGGACGGCGCCCTGAAGGGCGAGATCAAGCAGAGGCTGAAGCTGAAGGACGGCGGCCACTACGACGCTGA
GGTCAAGACCACCTACAAGGCCAAGAAGCCCGTGCAGCTGCCCGGCGCCTACAACGTCAACATCAAGTTG
GACATCACCTCCCACAACGAGGACTACACCATCGTGGAACAGTACGAACGCGCCGAGGGCCGCCACTCCA
CCGGCGGCATGGACGAGCTGTACAAGGGTACCATGCATCACCATCACCATCACGCCCAGGATCTCAGCGA
GAAGGACCTGTTGAAGATGGAGGTGGAGCAGCTGAAGAAAGAAGTG
