>Addgene plasmid #64203 | mcherry Gamma 9 ---pcDNA3.1 | addgene partial sequence | sequence record 109362 | BGH-rev 5'-TAGAAGGCACAGTCGAGG-3'
TGCTGGATATCTGCAGAATTCTCAGCTTATTATACAACCGCCTTTTTCCTTGAAGGGATTCTTGTCCTCA
GGGATGCCTTTGAGAAAAGGATCGTTTCCTGCTTGGGCCTCCACGTACTCCTTGATTTCCTTTCCCGCTT
TGGAAATCGGAATTCTTGTGTTTTTCACTTCTTTCTTCAGCTGCTCCACCTCCATCTTCAACAGGTCCTT
CTCGCTGAGATCCTGGGCGTGATGGTGATGGTGATGCATGGTACCCTTGTACAGCTCGTCCATGCCGCCG
GTGGAGTGGCGGCCCTCGGCGCGTTCGTACTGTTCCACGATGGTGTAGTCCTCGTTGTGGGAGGTGATGT
CCAACTTGATGTTGACGTTGTAGGCGCCGGGCAGCTGCACGGGCTTCTTGGCCTTGTAGGTGGTCTTGAC
CTCAGCGTCGTAGTGGCCGCCGTCCTTCAGCTTCAGCCTCTGCTTGATCTCGCCCTTCAGGGCGCCGTCC
TCGGGGTACATCCGCTCGGAGGAGGCCTCCCAGCCCATGGTCTTCTTCTGCATTACGGGGCCGTCGGAGG
GGAAGTTGGTGCCGCGCAGCTTCACCTTGTAGATGAACTCGCCGTCCTGCAGGGAGGAGTCCTGGGTCAC
GGTCACCACGCCGCCGTCCTCGAAGTTCATCACGCGCTCCCACTTGAAGCCCTCGGGGAAGGACAGCTTC
AAGTAGTCGGGGATGTCGGCGGGGTGCTTCACGTAGGCCTTGGAGCCGTACATGAACTGAGGGGACAGGA
TGTCCCAGGCGAAGGGCAGGGGGCCACCCTTGGTCACCTTCAGCTT
